Addgene plasmid #87917: pENTR221-H1-sgHTT1-U6-sgGFP2-7SK-sgCas9
Purpose: Gateway cloning
Depositing lab: Nicole Déglon. Depositing organization: Centre Hospitalier Universitaire Vaudois (CHUV). Publication: The Self-Inactivating KamiCas9 System for the Editing of CNS Disease Genes. Merienne N, Vachey G, de Longprez L, Meunier C, Zimmer V, Perriard G, Canales M, Mathias A, Herrgott L, Beltraminelli T, Maulet A, Dequesne T, Pythoud C, Rey M, Pellerin L, Brouillet E, Perrier AL, du Pasquier R, Deglon N. Cell Rep. 2017 Sep 19;20(12):2980-2991. doi: 10.1016/j.celrep.2017.08.075. PubMed 28930690.
Backbone
  Vector backbone: pENTR221
  Backbone manufacturer: Thermofisher
  Backbone size w/o insert (bp): 2600
  Total vector size (bp): 3688
  Vector type: Mammalian Expression
Growth in bacteria
  Bacterial resistance: Kanamycin, 50 μg/mL
  Growth temperature: 37°C
  Growth strain: DH5alpha
  Copy number: High Copy
Gene/Insert
  Gene/Insert name: sgHTT1, sgGFP2, shCas9 (alt name: sgRNA)
  Species: Synthetic
  Insert size (bp): 1093
  Promoter: H1, U6, 7SK
  Cloning method: Gateway Cloning
  Sequencing primers: 5′ CCCAGTCACGACGTTGTAAAACG; 3′ GTAACATCAGAGATTTTGAGACAC
Terms and licenses: Academic/Nonprofit Terms; Industry Terms: Not Available to Industry
How to cite: pENTR221-H1-sgHTT1-U6-sgGFP2-7SK-sgCas9 was a gift from Nicole Déglon (Addgene plasmid # 87917 ; http://n2t.net/addgene:87917 ; RRID:Addgene_87917)
