[The description below was written by a language model from this plasmid's Addgene catalogue record and pLannotate feature annotations shown in this document.]
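Description:
pENTR221-H1-sgHTT1-U6-sgGFP2-7SK-sgCas9 is a Gateway entry clone built on the pENTR221 backbone, about 3.7 kb in total. It carries a synthetic insert of roughly 1.1 kb containing three single guide RNA expression units. It is maintained in E. coli as a high-copy plasmid through a ColE1/pUC-type origin and is selected with kanamycin via the aph(3')-Ia gene. The rrnB T1 and T2 terminators lie upstream of the cloning region and insulate it from read-through transcription. The short annotated matches to lacI, lacZα and an RSF origin are small fragments and probably not functional parts.

The payload lies between attL1 and attL2, so the whole cassette can be moved by an LR recombination reaction into any compatible destination vector; the record does not name one. Within the att sites, three RNA polymerase III promoters each drive a guide fused to the Streptococcus pyogenes Cas9 scaffold. The human H1 promoter drives sgHTT1, the human U6 promoter drives sgGFP2, and 7SK drives a guide against Cas9 itself. The 7SK promoter was not detected by the automated annotation, but the unannotated gap before the third scaffold is consistent with its presence. The 20-nt "mVenus fragment" immediately upstream of the second scaffold is most likely the GFP-targeting spacer.

The construct name and the associated publication title indicate that it belongs to the self-inactivating KamiCas9 system. In that system, a disease-gene guide (here, judging by its name, presumably against huntingtin) is co-expressed with a Cas9-targeting guide, so the nuclease is disrupted after editing. The GFP guide presumably targets a fluorescent reporter, though the record does not state its role. Cas9 is not encoded on this plasmid and must be supplied separately.
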