Features (pLannotate 1.2.2; 16 found; start..end, strand, type, name):
      1..23      +  rep_origin     RSF ori (fragment): Plasmids containing the RSF 1030 origin of replication can be propagated in E. coli cells that contain additional plasmids with compatible origins.
     25..117     +  CDS            lacI (fragment): lac repressor; lacI; The lac repressor binds to the lac operator to inhibit transcription in E. coli. This inhibition can be relieved by adding lactose or isopropyl-β-D-thiogalactopyranoside (IPTG).
    172..199     -  terminator     rrnB T2 terminator: transcription terminator T2 from the E. coli rrnB gene
    331..374     +  terminator     rrnB T1 terminator: Escherichia coli rrnB; transcription terminator T1 from the E. coli rrnB gene
    421..457     -  CDS            lacZα (fragment): LacZα fragment of β-galactosidase; lacZ fragment
    473..572     +  protein_bind   attL1: mutant version of attL; recombination site for the Gateway® LR reaction LR Clonase™
    598..812     +  promoter       H1 promoter: human H1 RNA promoter
    839..914     +  misc_RNA       gRNA scaffold: guide RNA scaffold for the Streptococcus pyogenes CRISPR/Cas9 system
    959..1199    +  promoter       U6 promoter: RNA polymerase III promoter for human U6 snRNA
   1208..1227    +  CDS            VN155(I152L) (fragment): improved N-terminal fragment of mVenus for use in bimolecular fluorescence complementation (BiFC) (Kodama and Hu, 2010)
   1228..1303    +  misc_RNA       gRNA scaffold: guide RNA scaffold for the Streptococcus pyogenes CRISPR/Cas9 system
   1597..1672    +  misc_RNA       gRNA scaffold: guide RNA scaffold for the Streptococcus pyogenes CRISPR/Cas9 system
   1709..1808    -  protein_bind   attL2: mutant version of attL; recombination site for the Gateway® LR reaction LR Clonase™
   1826..1844    -  promoter       T7 promoter: promoter for bacteriophage T7 RNA polymerase
   1978..2787    +  CDS            KanR: aminoglycoside phosphotransferase; aph(3')-Ia; confers resistance to kanamycin in bacteria or G418 (Geneticin®) in eukaryotes
   2934..3522    +  rep_origin     ori: high-copy-number ColE1/pMB1/pBR322/pUC origin of replication
>Addgene plasmid #87917 | pENTR221-H1-sgHTT1-U6-sgGFP2-7SK-sgCas9 | addgene full sequence | sequence record 175365 | Addgene NGS Result
GTCAGTGAGCGAGGAAGCGGAAGAGCGCCCAATACGCAAACCGCCTCTCCCCGCGCGTTGGCCGATTCAT
TAATGCAGCTGGCACGACAGGTTTCCCGACTGGAAAGCGGGCAGTGAGCGCAACGCAATTAATACGCGTA
CCGCTAGCCAGGAAGAGTTTGTAGAAACGCAAAAAGGCCATCCGTCAGGATGGCCTTCTGCTTAGTTTGA
TGCCTGGCAGTTTATGGCGGGCGTCCTGCCCGCCACCCTCCGGGCCGTTGCTTCACAACGTTCAAATCCG
CTCCCGGCGGATTTGTCCTACTCAGGAGAGCGTTCACCGACAAACAACAGATAAAACGAAAGGCCCAGTC
TTCCGACTGAGCCTTTCGTTTTATTTGATGCCTGGCAGTTCCCTACTCTCGCGTTAACGCTAGCATGGAT
GTTTTCCCAGTCACGACGTTGTAAAACGACGGCCAGTCTTAAGCTCGGGCCCCAAATAATGATTTTATTT
TGACTGATAGTGACCTGTTCGTTGCAACAAATTGATGAGCAATGCTTTTTTATAATGCCAACTTTGTACA
AAAAAGCAGGCTTCATCGATCAATTGGGATCCAATTCGAACGCTGACGTCATCAACCCGCTCCAAGGAAT
CGCGGGCCCAGTGTCACTAGGCGGGAACACCCAGCGCGCGTGCGCCCTGGCAGGAAGATGGCTGTGAGGG
ACAGGGGAGTGGCGCCCTGCAATATTTGCATGTCGCTATGTGTTCTGGGAAATCACCATAAACGTGAAAT
GTCTTTGGATTTGGGAATCTTATAAGTTCTGTATGAGACCACAGATCTGACCCTGGAAAAGCTGATGAGT
TTTAGAGCTAGAAATAGCAAGTTAAAATAAGGCTAGTCCGTTATCAACTTGAAAAAGTGGCACCGAGTCG
GTGCTTTTTTAGATCGGATCCAAGCTTCCATGGAAGGTCGGGCAGGAAGAGGGCCTATTTCCCATGATTC
CTTCATATTTGCATATACGATACAAGGCTGTTAGAGAGATAATTAGAATTAATTTGACTGTAAACACAAA
GATATTAGTACAAAATACGTGACGTAGAAAGTAATAATTTCTTGGGTAGTTTGCAGTTTTAAAATTATGT
TTTAAAATGGACTATCATATGCTTACCGTAACTTGAAAGTATTTCGATTTCTTGGGTTTATATATCTTGT
GGAAAGGACGAAACACCGCTGAAGGGCATCGACTTCAGTTTTAGAGCTAGAAATAGCAAGTTAAAATAAG
GCTAGTCCGTTATCAACTTGAAAAAGTGGCACCGAGTCGGTGCTTTTTTCATATGCCATGGGCGGCCGCT
CTAGACTGCAGTATTTAGCATGCCCCACCCATCTGCAAGGCATTCTGGATAGTGTCAAAACAGCCGGAAA
TCAAGTCCGTTTATCTCAAACTTTAGCATTTTGGGAATAAATGATATTTGCTATGCTGGTTAAATTAGAT
TTTAGTTAAATTTCCTGCTGAAGCTCTAGTACGATAAGTAACTTGACCTAAGTGTAAAGTTGAGATTTCC
TTCAGGTTTATATAGCTTGTGCGCCGCCTGGGTACCAATGGAGTACTTCTTGTCCAGTTTTAGAGCTAGA
AATAGCAAGTTAAAATAAGGCTAGTCCGTTATCAACTTGAAAAAGTGGCACCGAGTCGGTGCTTTTTTGG
TACTCTAGACTCGAGACTAGTAGGCCTGACCCAGCTTTCTTGTACAAAGTTGGCATTATAAGAAAGCATT
GCTTATCAATTTGTTGCAACGAACAGGTCACTATCAGTCAAAATAAAATCATTATTTGCCATCCAGCTGA
TATCCCCTATAGTGAGTCGTATTACATGGTCATAGCTGTTTCCTGGCAGCTCTGGCCCGTGTCTCAAAAT
CTCTGATGTTACATTGCACAAGATAAAAATATATCATCATGAACAATAAAACTGTCTGCTTACATAAACA
GTAATACAAGGGGTGTTATGAGCCATATTCAACGGGAAACGTCGAGGCCGCGATTAAATTCCAACATGGA
TGCTGATTTATATGGGTATAAATGGGCTCGCGATAATGTCGGGCAATCAGGTGCGACAATCTATCGCTTG
TATGGGAAGCCCGATGCGCCAGAGTTGTTTCTGAAACATGGCAAAGGTAGCGTTGCCAATGATGTTACAG
ATGAGATGGTCAGACTAAACTGGCTGACGGAATTTATGCCTCTTCCGACCATCAAGCATTTTATCCGTAC
TCCTGATGATGCATGGTTACTCACCACTGCGATCCCCGGAAAAACAGCATTCCAGGTATTAGAAGAATAT
CCTGATTCAGGTGAAAATATTGTTGATGCGCTGGCAGTGTTCCTGCGCCGGTTGCATTCGATTCCTGTTT
GTAATTGTCCTTTTAACAGCGATCGCGTATTTCGTCTCGCTCAGGCGCAATCACGAATGAATAACGGTTT
GGTTGATGCGAGTGATTTTGATGACGAGCGTAATGGCTGGCCTGTTGAACAAGTCTGGAAAGAAATGCAT
AAACTTTTGCCATTCTCACCGGATTCAGTCGTCACTCATGGTGATTTCTCACTTGATAACCTTATTTTTG
ACGAGGGGAAATTAATAGGTTGTATTGATGTTGGACGAGTCGGAATCGCAGACCGATACCAGGATCTTGC
CATCCTATGGAACTGCCTCGGTGAGTTTTCTCCTTCATTACAGAAACGGCTTTTTCAAAAATATGGTATT
GATAATCCTGATATGAATAAATTGCAGTTTCATTTGATGCTCGATGAGTTTTTCTAATCAGAATTGGTTA
ATTGGTTGTAACACTGGCAGAGCATTACGCTGACTTGACGGGACGGCGCAAGCTCATGACCAAAATCCCT
TAACGTGAGTTACGCGTCGTTCCACTGAGCGTCAGACCCCGTAGAAAAGATCAAAGGATCTTCTTGAGAT
CCTTTTTTTCTGCGCGTAATCTGCTGCTTGCAAACAAAAAAACCACCGCTACCAGCGGTGGTTTGTTTGC
CGGATCAAGAGCTACCAACTCTTTTTCCGAAGGTAACTGGCTTCAGCAGAGCGCAGATACCAAATACTGT
TCTTCTAGTGTAGCCGTAGTTAGGCCACCACTTCAAGAACTCTGTAGCACCGCCTACATACCTCGCTCTG
CTAATCCTGTTACCAGTGGCTGCTGCCAGTGGCGATAAGTCGTGTCTTACCGGGTTGGACTCAAGACGAT
AGTTACCGGATAAGGCGCAGCGGTCGGGCTGAACGGGGGGTTCGTGCACACAGCCCAGCTTGGAGCGAAC
GACCTACACCGAACTGAGATACCTACAGCGTGAGCTATGAGAAAGCGCCACGCTTCCCGAAGGGAGAAAG
GCGGACAGGTATCCGGTAAGCGGCAGGGTCGGAACAGGAGAGCGCACGAGGGAGCTTCCAGGGGGAAACG
CCTGGTATCTTTATAGTCCTGTCGGGTTTCGCCACCTCTGACTTGAGCGTCGATTTTTGTGATGCTCGTC
AGGGGGGCGGAGCCTATGGAAAAACGCCAGCAACGCGGCCTTTTTACGGTTCCTGGCCTTTTGCTGGCCT
TTTGCTCACATGTTCTTTCCTGCGTTATCCCCTGATTCTGTGGATAACCGTATTACCGCCTTTGAGTGAG
CTGATACCGCTCGCCGCAGCCGAACGACCGAGCGCAGCGA
